Addgene plasmid #12866: DCT.VV.Orf178
Purpose: This plasmid was designed for screening purposes and may contain discrepancies relative to the current canonical GenBank version of the gene.
Depositing lab: Jack Bennink & Jon Yewdell. Depositing organization: National Institute of Allergy and Infectious Diseases (NIAID). Publication: Identification of poxvirus CD8+ T cell determinants to enable rational design and characterization of smallpox vaccines. Tscharke DC, Karupiah G, Zhou J, Palmore T, Irvine KR, Haeryfar SM, Williams S, Sidney J, Sette A, Bennink JR, Yewdell JW. J Exp Med. 2005 January 3; 201(1): 95–104. 10.1084/jem.20041912 PubMed 15623576.
Backbone
  Vector backbone: pcDNA 3.1D V5-His-TOPO
  Backbone manufacturer: Invitrogen
  Backbone size w/o insert (bp): 5514
  Vector type: Mammalian Expression
  Selectable markers: Neomycin (select with G418)
Growth in bacteria
  Bacterial resistance: Ampicillin, 100 μg/mL
  Growth temperature: 37°C
  Growth strain: DH5alpha
  Copy number: High Copy
Gene/Insert
  Gene/Insert name: VV.Orf178 (alt names: IMV membrane protein; VV_WR_074)
  Species: Vaccinia Virus
  Insert size (bp): 240
  Cloning method: Restriction Enzyme; 5′ cloning site BamHI (not destroyed); 3′ cloning site BamHI (not destroyed)
  Sequencing primers: 5′ Universal T7
Terms and licenses: Academic/Nonprofit Terms; Industry Terms: Not Available to Industry
Depositor comments: Please see the Vaccinia kit page ( https://www.addgene.org/vvorf/ ) for more information. The kit page contains the supplemental VVOrfData spreadsheet, which includes important information about this plasmid. The plasmid and insert names provided here relate only to this library. The name of the ORF (if present) in VACV strain Copenhagen and the name of the ORF (if annotated) in VACV strain WR sequence can be found in VVOrfData spreadsheet. Please note that the amino acid sequence given for each ORF in the spreadsheet may contain some errors. Additionally, changes from the expected sequence may be present in these plasmids. Please see Addgene's quality control sequence and sequencing notes in the VVOrfData spreadsheet before ordering this plasmid.
How to cite: DCT.VV.Orf178 was a gift from Jack Bennink & Jon Yewdell (Addgene plasmid # 12866 ; http://n2t.net/addgene:12866 ; RRID:Addgene_12866)
