[The description below was written by a language model from this plasmid's Addgene catalogue record.]
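Description:
DCT.VV.Orf178 is a mammalian expression plasmid built on the commercial pcDNA 3.1D V5-His-TOPO backbone (about 5.5 kb without insert) and carrying a short vaccinia virus open reading frame of roughly 240 bp. The insert, designated VV.Orf178 within its library, is also recorded as VV_WR_074 and annotated as an IMV (intracellular mature virion) membrane protein. The record lists BamHI sites, both retained, flanking the insert on the 5′ and 3′ sides. The plasmid is maintained at high copy number in E. coli under ampicillin selection. A neomycin resistance marker allows G418 selection of transfected mammalian cells.

No feature table is provided, so the promoter and tag arrangement are not stated explicitly. pcDNA3.1-series vectors normally drive the insert from the CMV immediate-early promoter, with an upstream T7 promoter, which fits the T7 sequencing primer listed. This backbone also offers C-terminal V5 and His tags, but the record does not say whether the ORF is fused in frame to them.

The plasmid belongs to a library of individually cloned vaccinia ORFs made to identify poxvirus CD8+ T cell determinants, in support of the design and characterization of smallpox vaccines. Each ORF can be expressed in mammalian cells to test for recognition by virus-specific T cells. The clone was made for screening, and the depositors caution that its sequence may differ from the canonical GenBank version of the gene. The library-specific ORF name does not correspond directly to the Copenhagen or WR strain nomenclature, which is cross-referenced in the supplementary data accompanying the collection.
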