>Addgene plasmid #12866 | DCT.VV.Orf178 | addgene partial sequence | sequence record 19255 | T7 5'-TAATACGACTCACTATAGGG-3'
AGTACCCTTCACCGAATTCCAGCTGACCACCATGGTGGATGCTATAACCGTTCTAACTGCGATAGGCATA
ACTGTATTAATGCTTTTGATGGTAATTTCTGGTGCCGCCCTGATAGTCAAGGAGTTAAATCCTAATGATA
TATTCACTATGCAATCATTAAAGTTTAATCGAGCCGTAACGATTTTCAAATATATAGGACTCTTTATCTA
TATACCAGGAACAATCATTTTGTACGCTACGTACGTCAAATCCCTATTAATGAAAAGTTAAGCAATTCCC
GGGGATCCGAATAAAGGGTCAAGACAATTCTGCAGATATCCAGCACAGTGGCGGCCGCTCGAGTCTAGAG
GGCCCGCGGTTCGAAGGTAAGCCTATCCCTAACCCTCTCCTCGGTCTCGATTCTACGCGTACCGGTCATC
ATCACCATCACCATTGAGTTTAAACCCGCTGATCAGCCTCGACTGTGCCTTCTAGTTGCCAGCCATCTGT
TGTTTGCCCCTCCCCCGTGCCTTCCTTGACCCTGGAAGGTGCCACTCCCACTGTCCTTTCCTAATAAAAT
GAGGAAATTGCATCGCATTGTCTGAGTAGGTGTCATTCTATTCTGGGGGGGTGGGGGTGGGGGCAGGACA
GCAAGGGGGGAGGAATTGGGAAGACAATAGCAGGCATGCTGGGGGATGCGGTGGGCTCTATGGCTTCTGA
GGCGG
